>Addgene plasmid #55126 | mCherry-Rab5a-7 | addgene full sequence | sequence record 133168 | Addgene NGS result
ATATATGGAGTTCCGCGTTACATAACTTACGGTAAATGGCCCGCCTGGCTGACCGCCCAACGACCCCCGC
CCATTGACGTCAATAATGACGTATGTTCCCATAGTAACGCCAATAGGGACTTTCCATTGACGTCAATGGG
TGGAGTATTTACGGTAAACTGCCCACTTGGCAGTACATCAAGTGTATCATATGCCAAGTACGCCCCCTAT
TGACGTCAATGACGGTAAATGGCCCGCCTGGCATTATGCCCAGTACATGACCTTATGGGACTTTCCTACT
TGGCAGTACATCTACGTATTAGTCATCGCTATTACCATGGTGATGCGGTTTTGGCAGTACATCAATGGGC
GTGGATAGCGGTTTGACTCACGGGGATTTCCAAGTCTCCACCCCATTGACGTCAATGGGAGTTTGTTTTG
GCACCAAAATCAACGGGACTTTCCAAAATGTCGTAACAACTCCGCCCCATTGACGCAAATGGGCGGTAGG
CGTGTACGGTGGGAGGTCTATATAAGCAGAGCTGGTTTAGTGAACCGTCAGATCCGCTAGCGCTACCGGT
CGCCACCATGGTGAGCAAGGGCGAGGAGGATAACATGGCCATCATCAAGGAGTTCATGCGCTTCAAGGTG
CACATGGAGGGCTCCGTGAACGGCCACGAGTTCGAGATCGAGGGCGAGGGCGAGGGCCGCCCCTACGAGG
GCACCCAGACCGCCAAGCTGAAGGTGACCAAGGGTGGCCCCCTGCCCTTCGCCTGGGACATCCTGTCCCC
TCAGTTCATGTACGGCTCCAAGGCCTACGTGAAGCACCCCGCCGACATCCCCGACTACTTGAAGCTGTCC
TTCCCCGAGGGCTTCAAGTGGGAGCGCGTGATGAACTTCGAGGACGGCGGCGTGGTGACCGTGACCCAGG
ACTCCTCCCTGCAGGACGGCGAGTTCATCTACAAGGTGAAGCTGCGCGGCACCAACTTCCCCTCCGACGG
CCCCGTAATGCAGAAGAAGACCATGGGCTGGGAGGCCTCCTCCGAGCGGATGTACCCCGAGGACGGCGCC
CTGAAGGGCGAGATCAAGCAGAGGCTGAAGCTGAAGGACGGCGGCCACTACGACGCTGAGGTCAAGACCA
CCTACAAGGCCAAGAAGCCCGTGCAGCTGCCCGGCGCCTACAACGTCAACATCAAGTTGGACATCACCTC
CCACAACGAGGACTACACCATCGTGGAACAGTACGAACGCGCCGAGGGCCGCCACTCCACCGGCGGCATG
GACGAGCTGTACAAGTCCGGACTCAGATCTCGAGCCATGGCTAGTCGAGGCGCAACAAGACCCAACGGGC
CAAATACTGGAAATAAAATATGCCAGTTCAAACTAGTACTTCTGGGAGAGTCTGCTGTTGGCAAATCAAG
CCTAGTGCTTCGTTTTGTGAAGGGCCAATTTCATGAATTTCAAGAGAGTACCATAGGGGCTGCTTTTCTA
ACCCAAACTGTGTGTCTTGATGATACAACAGTAAAGTTTGAAATATGGGATACAGCTGGTCAAGAACGAT
ACCATAGCTTAGCACCAATGTACTACAGAGGAGCACAAGCAGCCATAGTTGTATATGATATCACAAATGA
GGAGTCCTTTGCCAGAGCCAAAAACTGGGTTAAAGAACTTCAGAGGCAAGCCAGTCCTAACATTGTAATA
GCTTTATCAGGAAACAAGGCTGATCTTGCAAATAAAAGAGCTGTCGATTTCCAGGAAGCACAGTCCTATG
CAGATGACAACAGTTTATTATTCATGGAGACATCAGCTAAAACATCGATGAATGTAAATGAAATATTCAT
GGCAATAGCTAAAAAGTTGCCAAAGAACGAACCACAGAATCCAGGAGCAAATTCTGCCAGAGGAAGAGGA
GTAGACCTTACTGAACCCACGCAGCCAACCAGGAATCAGTGTTGTAGTAACTAAGGATCCACCGGATCTA
GATAACTGATCATAATCAGCCATACCACATTTGTAGAGGTTTTACTTGCTTTAAAAAACCTCCCACACCT
CCCCCTGAACCTGAAACATAAAATGAATGCAATTGTTGTTGTTAACTTGTTTATTGCAGCTTATAATGGT
TACAAATAAAGCAATAGCATCACAAATTTCACAAATAAAGCATTTTTTTCACTGCATTCTAGTTGTGGTT
TGTCCAAACTCATCAATGTATCTTAACGCGTAAATTGTAAGCGTTAATATTTTGTTAAAATTCGCGTTAA
ATTTTTGTTAAATCAGCTCATTTTTTAACCAATAGGCCGAAATCGGCAAAATCCCTTATAAATCAAAAGA
ATAGACCGAGATAGGGT
[37 nt withheld, positions 2328-2364]
AAAGAACGTGGACTCCAACGTCAAAGG
[49 nt withheld, positions 2392-2440]
T
[91 nt withheld, positions 2442-2532]
G
[124 nt withheld, positions 2534-2657]
CAGGTGGCACTTTTCGGGGAAATGTGCGCGGAACCCCTATTTGTTTATTTTTCTAAATACATTCAAATAT
GTATCCGCTCATGAGACAATAACCCTGATAAATGCTTCAATAATATTGAAAAAGGAAGAGTCCTGAGGCG
GAAAGAACCAGCTGTGGAATGTGTGTCAGTTAGGGTGTGGAAAGTCCCCAGGCTCCCCAGCAGGCAGAAG
TATGCAAAGCATGCATCTCAATTAGTCAGCAACCAGGTGTGGAAAGTCCCCAGGCTCCCCAGCAGGCAGA
AGTATGCAAAGCATGCATCTCAATTAGTCAGCAACCATAGTCCCGCCCCTAACTCCGCCCATCCCGCCCC
TAACTCCGCCCAGTTCCGCCCATTCTCCGCCCCATGGCTGACTAATTTTTTTTATTTATGCAGAGGCCGA
GGCCGCCTCGGCCTCTGAGCTATTCCAGAAGTAGTGAGGAGGCTTTTTTGGAGGCCTAGGCTTTTGCAAA
GATCGATCAAGAGACAGGATGAGGATCGTTTCGCATGATTGAACAAGATGGATTGCACGCAGGTTCTCCG
GCCGCTTGGGTGGAGAGGCTATTCGGCTATGACTGGGCACAACAGACAATCGGCTGCTCTGATGCCGCCG
TGTTCCGGCTGTCAGCGCAGGGGCGCCCGGTTCTTTTTGTCAAGACCGACCTGTCCGGTGCCCTGAATGA
ACTGCAAGACGAGGCAGCGCGGCTATCGTGGCTGGCCACGACGGGCGTTCCTTGCGCAGCTGTGCTCGAC
GTTGTCACTGAAGCGGGAAGGGACTGGCTGCTATTGGGCGAAGTGCCGGGGCAGGATCTCCTGTCATCTC
ACCTTGCTCCTGCCGAGAAAGTATCCATCATGGCTGATGCAATGCGGCGGCTGCATACGCTTGATCCGGC
TACCTGCCCATTCGACCACCAAGCGAAACATCGCATCGAGCGAGCACGTACTCGGATGGAAGCCGGTCTT
GTCGATCAGGATGATCTGGACGAAGAGCATCAGGGGCTCGCGCCAGCCGAACTGTTCGCCAGGCTCAAGG
CGAGCATGCCCGACGGCGAGGATCTCGTCGTGACCCATGGCGATGCCTGCTTGCCGAATATCATGGTGGA
AAATGGCCGCTTTTCTGGATTCATCGACTGTGGCCGGCTGGGTGTGGCGGACCGCTATCAGGACATAGCG
TTGGCTACCCGTGATATTGCTGAAGAGCTTGGCGGCGAATGGGCTGACCGCTTCCTCGTGCTTTACGGTA
TCGCCGCTCCCGATTCGCAGCGCATCGCCTTCTATCGCCTTCTTGACGAGTTCTTCTGAGCGGGACTCTG
GGGTTCGAAATGACCGACCAAGCGACGCCCAACCTGCCATCACGAGATTTCGATTCCACCGCCGCCTTCT
ATGAAAGGTTGGGCTTCGGAATCGTTTTCCGGGACGCCGGCTGGATGATCCTCCAGCGCGGGGATCTCAT
GCTGGAGTTCTTCGCCCACCCTAGGGGGAGGCTAACTGAAACACGGAAGGAGACAATACCGGAAGGAACC
CGCGCTATGACGGCAATAAAAAGACAGAATAAAACGCACGGTGTTGGGTCGTTTGTTCATAAACGCGGGG
TTCGGTCCCAGGGCTGGCACTCTGTCGATACCCCACCGAGACCCCATTGGGGCCAATACGCCCGCGTTTC
TTCCTTTTCCCCACCCCACCCCCCAAGTTCGGGTGAAGGCCCAGGGCTCGCAGCCAACGTCGGGGCGGCA
GGCCCTGCCATAGCCTCAGGTTACTCATATATACTTTAGATTGATTTAAAACTTCATTTTTAATTTAAAA
GGATCTAGGTGAAGATCCTTTTTGATAATCTCATGACCAAAATCCCTTAACGTGAGTTTTCGTTCCACTG
AGCGTCAGACCCCGTAGAAAAGATCAAAGGATCTTCTTGAGATCCTTTTTTTCTGCGCGTAATCTGCTGC
TTGCAAACAAAAAAACCACCGCTACCAGCGGTGGTTTGTTTGCCGGATCAAGAGCTACCAACTCTTTTTC
CGAAGGTAACTGGCTTCAGCAGAGCGCAGATACCAAATACTGTTCTTCTAGTGTAGCCGTAGTTAGGCCA
CCACTTCAAGAACTCTGTAGCACCGCCTACATACCTCGCTCTGCTAATCCTGTTACCAGTGGCTGCTGCC
AGTGGCGATAAGTCGTGTCTTACCGGGTTGGACTCAAGACGATAGTTACCGGATAAGGCGCAGCGGTCGG
GCTGAACGGGGGGTTCGTGCACACAGCCCAGCTTGGAGCGAACGACCTACACCGAACTGAGATACCTACA
GCGTGAGCTATGAGAAAGCGCCACGCTTCCCGAAGGGAGAAAGGCGGACAGGTATCCGGTAAGCGGCAGG
GTCGGAACAGGAGAGCGCACGAGGGAGCTTCCAGGGGGAAACGCCTGGTATCTTTATAGTCCTGTCGGGT
TTCGCCACCTCTGACTTGAGCGTCGATTTTTGTGATGCTCGTCAGGGGGGCGGAGCCTATGGAAAAACGC
CAGCAACGCGGCCTTTTTACGGTTCCTGGCCTTTTGCTGGCCTTTTGCTCACATGTTCTTTCCTGCGTTA
TCCCCTGATTCTGTGGATAACCGTATTACCGCCATGCATTAGTTATTAATAGTAATCAATTACGGGGTCA
TTAGTTCATAGCCC
Features (pLannotate 1.2.2; 16 found; start..end, strand, type, name):
     16..319     +  enhancer       CMV enhancer: human cytomegalovirus immediate early enhancer
    320..523     +  promoter       CMV promoter: human cytomegalovirus (CMV) immediate early promoter
    568..1275    +  CDS            mCherry: mCherry is a basic (constitutively fluorescent) red fluorescent protein published in 2004, derived from Discosoma sp.. It is reported to be a very rapidly-maturing monomer with low acid sensitivity.
   1276..1295    +  misc_feature   MCS (fragment): multiple cloning site
   1297..1941    +  CDS            RAB5A: RAB5A_HUMAN - Also known as RAB5. Experimental evidence at protein level: Swiss-Prot protein existence level 1. Small GTPase which cycles between active GTP-bound and inactive GDP-bound states. In its active state, binds to a variety of effector proteins to regulate cellular responses such as of intracellular membrane trafficking, from the formation of transport vesicles to their fusion with membranes. Active GTP-bound form is able to recruit to membranes different sets of downstream effectors directly responsible for vesicle formation, movement, tethering and fusion. RAB5A is required for the
   1967..2051    +  CDS            large T antigen (fragment): large T antigen from SV40 (simian virus 40)
   2074..2195    +  polyA_signal   SV40 poly(A) signal: SV40 polyadenylation signal
   2229..2657    -  rep_origin     f1 ori (sequence partly withheld): f1 bacteriophage origin of replication; arrow indicates direction of (+) strand synthesis
   2684..2788    +  promoter       AmpR promoter: bla
   2790..3147    +  promoter       SV40 promoter: SV40 enhancer and early promoter
   3182..3976    +  CDS            NeoR/KanR: aminoglycoside phosphotransferase from Tn5; aph(3')-II (or nptII); confers resistance to neomycin, kanamycin, and G418 (Geneticin®)
   3997..4149    +  CDS            ble (fragment): BLE_KLEPN - Experimental evidence at protein level: Swiss-Prot protein existence level 1. Binding protein with a strong affinity to the bleomycin family of antibiotics. Binds to CL990; an antimitotic-antibiotic compound. From Klebsiella pneumoniae.
   4208..4255    +  polyA_signal   HSV TK poly(A) signal: herpes simplex virus thymidine kinase polyadenylation signal (Cole and Stacy, 1985)
   4346..4362    -  polyA_signal   bGH poly(A) signal (fragment): bovine growth hormone polyadenylation signal
   4584..5172    +  rep_origin     ori: high-copy-number ColE1/pMB1/pBR322/pUC origin of replication
   5287..5331    +  enhancer       CMV enhancer (fragment): human cytomegalovirus immediate early enhancer
