[The description below was written by a language model from this plasmid's Addgene catalogue record and pLannotate feature annotations shown in this document.]
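Description:
mCherry-Rab5a-7 is a mammalian expression plasmid of about 5.3 kb, built on an mCherry fusion backbone, that produces human Rab5a tagged at its N terminus with the red fluorescent protein mCherry. Expression is driven by the human cytomegalovirus immediate early enhancer and promoter. The mCherry coding sequence is followed by a short remnant of the multiple cloning site that serves as a linker, then by the RAB5A open reading frame, and the transcript is terminated by an SV40 polyadenylation signal. The small large T antigen fragment annotated just upstream of that signal is most likely part of the SV40 late region carried along with the terminator, not a functional element.

The plasmid replicates in bacteria from a high-copy ColE1/pUC-type origin and also carries an f1 phage origin. A single NeoR/KanR (aminoglycoside phosphotransferase) gene provides both selections. A bacterial bla-type promoter gives kanamycin resistance in E. coli, while the adjacent SV40 enhancer/early promoter, paired with an HSV TK polyadenylation signal, allows G418 selection of stably transfected mammalian cells. The short ble and bGH poly(A) fragments in the annotation appear to be vestigial or incidental matches.

Rab5a is a small Ras-family GTPase that cycles between GTP- and GDP-bound states and regulates membrane trafficking, including vesicle formation, movement, tethering and fusion. The record lists the construct as a localization marker with excitation at 587 nm and emission at 610 nm. It is therefore suited to visualising Rab5a-positive compartments by red fluorescence in live or fixed mammalian cells. The cloning method is not recorded.
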