Addgene plasmid #55126: mCherry-Rab5a-7
Purpose: Localization: Ras GTPase, Excitation: 587, Emission: 610
Depositing lab: Michael Davidson. Depositing organization: Florida State University, Tallahassee.
Backbone
  Vector backbone: mCherry
  Backbone size w/o insert (bp): 4750
  Vector type: Mammalian Expression
  Selectable markers: Neomycin (select with G418)
Growth in bacteria
  Bacterial resistance: Kanamycin, 50 μg/mL
  Growth temperature: 37°C
  Growth strain: DH5alpha
  Copy number: High Copy
Gene/Insert
  Gene/Insert name: Rab5a (alt name: NM_004162.4)
  Promoter: CMV
  Tag / fusion protein: mCherry (N terminal on backbone)
  Cloning method: Unknown
  Sequencing primers: 5′ CMV-F; 3′ SV40pA-R
Terms and licenses: Academic/Nonprofit Terms; Industry Terms: Not Available to Industry
Depositor comments: . Excitation = 587; Emission = 610
How to cite: mCherry-Rab5a-7 was a gift from Michael Davidson (Addgene plasmid # 55126 ; http://n2t.net/addgene:55126 ; RRID:Addgene_55126)
