>Addgene plasmid #55126 | mCherry-Rab5a-7 | depositor partial sequence | sequence record 85493 | insert sequence
CGTCAGATCCGCTAGCGCTACCGGTCGCCACCATGGTGAGCAAGGGCGAGGAGGATAACATGGCCATCAT
CAAGGAGTTCATGCGCTTCAAGGTGCACATGGAGGGCTCCGTGAACGGCCACGAGTTCGAGATCGAGGGC
GAGGGCGAGGGCCGCCCCTACGAGGGCACCCAGACCGCCAAGCTGAAGGTGACCAAGGGTGGCCCCCTGC
CCTTCGCCTGGGACATCCTGTCCCCTCAGTTCATGTACGGCTCCAAGGCCTACGTGAAGCACCCCGCCGA
CATCCCCGACTACTTGAAGCTGTCCTTCCCCGAGGGCTTCAAGTGGGAGCGCGTGATGAACTTCGAGGAC
GGCGGCGTGGTGACCGTGACCCAGGACTCCTCCCTGCAGGACGGCGAGTTCATCTACAAGGTGAAGCTGC
GCGGCACCAACTTCCCCTCCGACGGCCCCGTAATGCAGAAGAAGACCATGGGCTGGGAGGCCTCCTCCGA
GCGGATGTACCCCGAGGACGGCGCCCTGAAGGGCGAGATCAAGCAGAGGCTGAAGCTGAAGGACGGCGGC
CACTACGACGCTGAGGTCAAGACCACCTACAAGGCCAAGAAGCCCGTGCAGCTGCCCGGCGCCTACAACG
TCAACATCAAGTTGGACATCACCTCCCACAACGAGGACTACACCATCGTGGAACAGTACGAACGCGCCGA
GGGCCGCCACTCCACCGGCGGCATGGACGAGCTGTACAAGTCCGGACTCAGATCTCGAGCCATGGCTAGT
CGAGGCGCAACAAGACCCAACGGGCCAAATACTGGAAATAAAATATGCCAGTTCAAACTAGTACTTCTGG
GAGAGTCTGCTGTTGGCAAATCAAGCCTAGTGCTTCGTTTTGTGAAGGGCCAATTTCATGAATTTCAAGA
GAGTACCATAGGGGCTGCTTTTCTAACCCAAACTGTGTGTCTTGATGATACAACAGTAAAGTTTGAAATA
TGGGATACAGCTGGTCAAGAACGATACCATAGCTTAGCACCAATGTACTACAGAGGAGCACAAGCAGCCA
TAGTTGTATATGATATCACAAATGAGGAGTCCTTTGCCAGAGCCAAAAACTGGGTTAAAGAACTTCAGAG
GCAAGCCAGTCCTAACATTGTAATAGCTTTATCAGGAAACAAGGCTGATCTTGCAAATAAAAGAGCTGTC
GATTTCCAGGAAGCACAGTCCTATGCAGATGACAACAGTTTATTATTCATGGAGACATCAGCTAAAACAT
CGATGAATGTAAATGAAATATTCATGGCAATAGCTAAAAAGTTGCCAAAGAACGAACCACAGAATCCAGG
AGCAAATTCTGCCAGAGGAAGAGGAGTAGACCTTACTGAACCCACGCAGCCAACCAGGAATCAGTGTTGT
AGTAACTAAGGATCCACCGGATCTAGATAACTGATCATAATCAGCCATACCACATTT
