>Addgene plasmid #55126 | mCherry-Rab5a-7 | addgene partial sequence | sequence record 100040 | mCherry-F 5'-ccccgtaatgcagaagaaga-3'
CGAGCGGATGTACCCCGAGGACGGCGCCCTGAAGGGCGAGATCAAGCAGAGGCTGAAGCTGAAGGACGGC
GGCCACTACGACGCTGAGGTCAAGACCACCTACAAGGCCAAGAAGCCCGTGCAGCTGCCCGGCGCCTACA
ACGTCAACATCAAGTTGGACATCACCTCCCACAACGAGGACTACACCATCGTGGAACAGTACGAACGCGC
CGAGGGCCGCCACTCCACCGGCGGCATGGACGAGCTGTACAAGTCCGGACTCAGATCTCGAGCCATGGCT
AGTCGAGGCGCAACAAGACCCAACGGGCCAAATACTGGAAATAAAATATGCCAGTTCAAACTAGTACTTC
TGGGAGAGTCTGCTGTTGGCAAATCAAGCCTAGTGCTTCGTTTTGTGAAGGGCCAATTTCATGAATTTCA
AGAGAGTACCATAGGGGCTGCTTTTCTAACCCAAACTGTGTGTCTTGATGATACAACAGTAAAGTTTGAA
ATATGGGATACAGCTGGTCAAGAACGATACCATAGCTTAGCACCAATGTACTACAGAGGAGCACAAGCAG
CCATAGTTGTATATGATATCACAAATGAGGAGTCCTTTGCCAGAGCCAAAAACTGGGTTAAAGAACTTCA
GAGGCAAGCCAGTCCTAACATTGTAATAGCTTTATCAGGAAACAAGGCTGATCTTGCAAATAAAAGAGCT
GTCGATTTCCAGGAAGCACAGTCCTATGCAGATGACAACAGTTTATTATTCATGGAGACATCAGCTAAAA
CATCGATGAATGTAAATGAAATATTCATGGCAATAGCTAA
